>Addgene plasmid #245708 | pICSL47831_RFP | addgene full sequence | sequence record 496053 | Addgene NGS Result
GTGGGGCCCACTGCATCCACCCCAGTACATTAAAAACGTCCGCAATGTGTTATTAAGTTGTCTAAGCGTC
AATTTGTTTACACCACAATATATCCTGCCACCAGCCAGCCAACAGCTCCCCGACCGGCAGCTCGGCACAA
AATCACCACTCGATACAGGCAGCCCATCAGTCAGATCAGGATCTCCTTTGCGACGCTCACCGGGCTGGTT
GCCCTCGCCGCTGGGCTGGCGGCCGTCTATGGCCCTGCAAACGCGCCAGAAACGCCGTCGAAGCCGTGTG
CGAGACACCGCGGCCGCCGGCGTTGTGGATACCTCGCGGAAAACTTGGCCCTCACTGACAGATGAGGGGC
GGACGTTGACACTTGAGGGGCCGACTCACCCGGCGCGGCGTTGACAGATGAGGGGCAGGCTCGATTTCGG
CCGGCGACGTGGAGCTGGCCAGCCTCGCAAATCGGCGAAAACGCCTGATTTTACGCGAGTTTCCCACAGA
TGATGTGGACAAGCCTGGGGATAAGTGCCCTGCGGTATTGACACTTGAGGGGCGCGACTACTGACAGATG
AGGGGCGCGATCCTTGACACTTGAGGGGCAGAGTGCTGACAGATGAGGGGCGCACCTATTGACATTTGAG
GGGCTGTCCACAGGCAGAAAATCCAGCATTTGCAAGGGTTTCCGCCCGTTTTTCGGCCACCGCTAACCTG
TCTTTTAACCTGCTTTTAAACCAATATTTATAAACCTTGTTTTTAACCAGGGCTGCGCCCTGTGCGCGTG
ACCGCGCACGCCGAAGGGGGGTGCCCCCCCTTCTCGAACCCTCCCGGCCCGCTAACGCGGGCCTCCCATC
CCCCCAGGGGCTGCGCCCCTCGGCCGCGAACGGCCTCACCCCAAAAATGGCAGCGCTGGCCAATTCGTGC
GCGGAACCCCTATTTGTTTATTTTTCTAAATACATTCAAATATGTATCCGCTCATGAGACAATAACCTTG
ATAAATGCTTCAATAATATTGAAAAAGGAAGAGTATGAGTATTCAACATTTCCGTGTCGCCCTTATTCCC
TTTTTTGCGGCATTTTGCCTTCCTGTTTTTGCTCACCCAGAAACGCTGGTGAAAGTAAAAGATGCTGAAG
ATCAGTTGGGTGCACGAGTGGGTTACATCGAACTGGATCTCAACAGCGGTAAGATCCTTGAGAGTTTTCG
CCCCGAAGAACGTTTTCCAATGATGAGCACTTTTAAAGTTCTGCTATGTGGCGCGGTATTATCCCGTATT
GACGCCGGGCAAGAGCAACTCGGTCGCCGCATACACTATTCTCAGAATGACTTGGTTGAGTACTCACCAG
TCACAGAAAAGCATCTTACGGATGGCATGACAGTAAGAGAATTATGCAGTGCTGCCATAACCATGAGTGA
TAACACTGCGGCCAACTTACTTCTGACAACGATCGGAGGACCGAAGGAGCTAACCGCTTTTTTGCACAAC
ATGGGGGATCATGTAACTCGCCTTGATCGTTGGGAACCGGAGCTGAATGAAGCCATACCAAACGACGAGC
GTGACACCACGATGCCTGTAGCAATGGCAACAACGTTGCGCAAACTATTAACTGGCGAACTACTTACTCT
AGCTTCCCGGCAACAATTAATAGACTGGATGGAGGCGGATAAAGTTGCAGGACCACTTCTGCGCTCGGCC
CTTCCGGCTGGCTGGTTTATTGCTGATAAATCTGGAGCCGGTGAGCGTGGTTCTCGCGGTATCATTGCAG
CACTGGGGCCAGATGGTAAGCCCTCCCGTATCGTAGTTATCTACACGACGGGGAGTCAGGCAACTATGGA
TGAACGAAATAGACAGATCGCTGAGATAGGTGCCTCACTGATTAAGCATTGGTAACTGTCAGACCAAGTT
TACTCATATATACTTTAGATTGATTTAAAACTTCATTTTTAATTTAAAAGGATCTAGGTGAAGATCCTTT
TTGATAATCTCATGACCAAAATCCCTTAACGTGAGTTTTCGTTCCACTGAGCGTCAGACCCCGTAGAAAA
GATCAAAGGATCTTCTTGAGATCCTTTTTTTCTGCGCGTAATCTGCTGCTTGCAAACAAAAAAACCACCG
CTACCAGCGGTGGTTTGTTTGCCGGATCAAGAGCTACCAACTCTTTTTCCGAAGGTAACTGGCTTCAGCA
GAGCGCAGATACCAAATACTGTTCTTCTAGTGTAGCCGTAGTTAGGCCACCACTTCAAGAACTCTGTAGC
ACCGCCTACATACCTCGCTCTGCTAATCCTGTTACCAGTGGCTGCTGCCAGTGGCGATAAGTCGTGTCTT
ACCGGGTTGGACTCAAGACGATAGTTACCGGATAAGGCGCAGCGGTCGGGCTGAACGGGGGGTTCGTGCA
CACAGCCCAGCTTGGAGCGAACGACCTACACCGAACTGAGATACCTACAGCGTGAGCTATGAGAAAGCGC
CACGCTTCCCGAAGGGAGAAAGGCGGACAGGTATCCGGTAAGCGGCAGGGTCGGAACAGGAGAGCGCACG
AGGGAGCTTCCAGGGGGAAACGCCTGGTATCTTTATAGTCCTGTCGGGTTTCGCCACCTCTGACTTGAGC
GTCGATTTTTGTGATGCTCGTCAGGGGGGCGGAGCCTATGGAAAAACGCCAGCAACGCGGCCTTTTTACG
GTTCCTGGCAGATCCTAGATGTGGCGCAACGATGCCGGCGACAAGCAGGAGCGCACCGACTTCTTCCGCA
TCAAGTGTTTTGGCTCTCAGGCCGAGGCCCACGGCAAGTATTTGGGCAAGGGGTCGCTGGTATTCGTGCA
GGGCAAGATTCGGAATACCAAGTACGAGAAGGACGGCCAGACGGTCTACGGGACCGACTTCATTGCCGAT
AAGGTGGATTATCTGGACACCAAGGCACCAGGCGGGTCAAATCAGGAATAAGGGCACATTGCCCCGGCGT
GAGTCGGGGCAATCCCGCAAGGAGGGTGAATGAATCGGACGTTTGACCGGAAGGCATACAGGCAAGAACT
GATCGACGCGGGGTTTTCCGCCGAGGATGCCGAAACCATCGCAAGCCGCACCGTCATGCGTGCGCCCCGC
GAAACCTTCCAGTCCGTCGGCTCGATGGTCCAGCAAGCTACGGCCAAGATCGAGCGCGACAGCGTGCAAC
TGGCTCCCCCTGCCCTGCCCGCGCCATCGGCCGCCGTGGAGCGTTCGCGTCGTCTTGAACAGGAGGCGGC
AGGTTTGGCGAAGTCGATGACCATCGACACGCGAGGAACTATGACGACCAAGAAGCGAAAAACCGCCGGC
GAGGACCTGGCAAAACAGGTCAGCGAGGCCAAGCAGGCCGCGTTGCTGAAACACACGAAGCAGCAGATCA
AGGAAATGCAGCTTTCCTTGTTCGATATTGCGCCGTGGCCGGACACGATGCGAGCGATGCCAAACGACAC
GGCCCGCTCTGCCCTGTTCACCACGCGCAACAAGAAAATCCCGCGCGAGGCGCTGCAAAACAAGGTCATT
TTCCACGTCAACAAGGACGTGAAGATCACCTACACCGGCGTCGAGCTGCGGGCCGACGATGACGAACTGG
TGTGGCAGCAGGTGTTGGAGTACGCGAAGCGCACCCCTATCGGCGAGCCGATCACCTTCACGTTCTACGA
GCTTTGCCAGGACCTGGGCTGGTCGATCAATGGCCGGTATTACACGAAGGCCGAGGAATGCCTGTCGCGC
CTACAGGCGACGGCGATGGGCTTCACGTCCGACCGCGTTGGGCACCTGGAATCGGTGTCGCTGCTGCACC
GCTTCCGCGTCCTGGACCGTGGCAAGAAAACGTCCCGTTGCCAGGTCCTGATCGACGAGGAAATCGTCGT
GCTGTTTGCTGGCGACCACTACACGAAATTCATATGGGAGAAGTACCGCAAGCTGTCGCCGACGGCCCGA
CGGATGTTCGACTATTTCAGCTCGCACCGGGAGCCGTACCCGCTCAAGCTGGAAACCTTCCGCCTCATGT
GCGGATCGGATTCCACCCGCGTGAAGAAGTGGCGCGAGCAGGTCGGCGAAGCCTGCGAAGAGTTGCGAGG
CAGCGGCCTGGTGGAACACGCCTGGGTCAATGATGACCTGGTGCATTGCAAACGCTAGGGCCTTGTGGGG
TCAGTTCCGGCTGGGGGTTCAGCAGCCAGCGCCTGATCTGGGGAACCCTGTGGTTGGCATGCACATACAA
ATGGACGAACGGATAAACCTTTTCACGCCCTTTTAAATATCCGATTATTCTAATAAACGCTCTTTTCTCT
TAGGTTTACCCGCCAATATATCCTGTCAAACACTGATAGTTTAAACCACTTCGTGCAGAAGACAATCTGG
GAGTGAGACCTATAAACGCAGAAAGGCCCACCCGAAGGTGAGCCAGTGTGACTCTAGTAGAGAGCGTTCA
CCGACAAACAACAGATAAAACGAAAGGCCCAGTCTTTCGACTGAGCCTTTCGTTTTATTTGATGCCTGGC
TCTAGTAGCGATCTACACTAGCACTATCAGCGTTATTAAGCACCGGTGGAGTGACGACCTTCAGCACGTT
CGTACTGTTCAACGATGGTGTAGTCCTCGTTGTGGGAGGTGATGTCCAGTTTGATGTCGGTTTTGTAAGC
ACCCGGCAGCTGAACCGGTTTTTTAGCCATGTAGGTGGTTTTAACTTCAGCGTCGTAGTGACCACCGTCT
TTCAGTTTCAGACGCATTTTGATTTCACCTTTCAGAGCACCGTCCTCCGGGTACATACGTTCGGTGGAAG
CTTCCCAACCCATGGTTTTTTTCTGCATAACCGGACCGTCGGACGGGAAGTTGGTACCACGCAGTTTAAC
TTTGTAGATGAACTCACCGTCTTGCAGGGAGGAGTCCTGGGTAACGGTAACAACACCACCGTCCTCGAAG
TTCATAACACGTTCCCATTTGAAACCTTCCGGGAAGGACAGTTTCAGGTAGTCCGGGATGTCAGCCGGGT
GTTTAACGTAAGCTTTGGAACCGTACTGGAACTGCGGGGACAGGATGTCCCAAGCGAACGGCAGCGGACC
ACCTTTGGTAACTTTCAGTTTAGCGGTCTGGGTACCTTCGTACGGACGACCTTCACCTTCACCTTCGATT
TCGAACTCGTGACCGTTAACGGAACCTTCCATACGAACTTTGAAACGCATGAACTCTTTGATAACGTCCT
CGGAGGAAGCCATCTAGTATTTCTCCTCTTTCTCTAGTATGTGTGAAATTGTTATCCGCTCACAATTCCA
CACAACATACGAGCCGGAAGCATAAAGTGTAAAGCCTGGGGTGCCTAATGAGTGAGCTAACTCACATTAA
TTGCGTTGCGCTCACTGCCCGCTTTCCAGTCGGGAAACCTGTCGTGCCAGCTGCATTAATGAATCGGCCA
ACGCGCGGGGAGAGGCGGTTTGCGTATTGATATCGGTCTCACGCTCCATGGGAATTCGTAATTGTCTTCA
CAGA
Features (pLannotate 1.2.2; 15 found; start..end, strand, type, name):
     76..100     -  misc_feature   LB T-DNA repeat: left border repeat from nopaline C58 T-DNA
    192..823     +  rep_origin     oriV: incP origin of replication
    910..1014    +  promoter       AmpR promoter: bla
   1015..1875    +  CDS            AmpR: β-lactamase; bla; confers resistance to ampicillin, carbenicillin, and related antibiotics
   2046..2634    +  rep_origin     ori: high-copy-number ColE1/pMB1/pBR322/pUC origin of replication
   2970..4115    +  CDS            trfA: TRFA_ECOLX - Experimental evidence at protein level: Swiss-Prot protein existence level 1. Also involved in plasmid copy number control, promoting intermolecular coupling of protein bound iterons at oriV, which inhibits replication initiation. From Escherichia coli.
   4142..4162    +  CDS            TetR (fragment): tetracycline resistance regulatory protein; tetR
   4274..4298    -  misc_feature   RB T-DNA repeat: right border repeat from nopaline C58 T-DNA
   4357..4384    -  terminator     T7Te terminator: phage T7 early transcription terminator
   4400..4471    -  terminator     rrnB T1 terminator: transcription terminator T1 from the E. coli rrnB gene
   4519..5193    -  CDS            mRFP1: mRFP1 is a basic (constitutively fluorescent) red fluorescent protein published in 2002, derived from Discosoma sp.. It is reported to be a somewhat slowly-maturing monomer with low acid sensitivity.
   5229..5245    -  protein_bind   lac operator: The lac repressor binds to the lac operator to inhibit transcription in E. coli. This inhibition can be relieved by adding lactose or isopropyl-β-D-thiogalactopyranoside (IPTG). lac repressor encoded by lacI
   5253..5283    -  promoter       lac promoter: promoter for the E. coli lac operon
   5298..5319    -  protein_bind   CAP binding site: CAP binding activates transcription in the presence of cAMP. E. coli catabolite activator protein
   5332..5419    -  CDS            lacI (fragment): lac repressor; lacI; The lac repressor binds to the lac operator to inhibit transcription in E. coli. This inhibition can be relieved by adding lactose or isopropyl-β-D-thiogalactopyranoside (IPTG).
