[The description below was written by a language model from this plasmid's Addgene catalogue record and pLannotate feature annotations shown in this document.]
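Description:
pICSL47831_RFP is an empty Golden Gate (MoClo-syntax) Level 1 acceptor plasmid, assigned to position 4 in the reverse orientation, and intended for assembling complete transcriptional units from Level 0 plant parts such as promoters, coding sequences and terminators. The backbone is listed as 4,372 bp with a 1,092 bp synthetic dropout cassette, matching the 5,464 nt sequenced record. It is maintained in E. coli under ampicillin selection (bla with its own promoter) and carries a high-copy ColE1/pUC-type origin. The annotation also shows an incP oriV together with trfA, the broad-host-range replication system, and nopaline-type left and right T-DNA border repeats. This is the architecture of a binary vector able to replicate in Agrobacterium, although the record itself does not describe plant transformation directly from this plasmid.

Between the T-DNA borders sits the negative-selection cassette: a red reporter coding sequence driven by the lac promoter with its CAP binding site and lac operator, followed by the rrnB T1 and T7Te terminators. The catalogue calls this reporter an Amil RFP red chromoprotein, whereas the automated annotation labels the coding sequence as mRFP1, so its exact identity is not settled by the record. The cassette is flanked by BsaI sites that release it, leaving GGAG and GCTT overhangs. A successful assembly replaces the reporter and destroys the BsaI sites, so correct clones form white colonies while uncut or religated acceptor stays red. Internal BsaI and BpiI sites were removed by point mutation, keeping the vector compatible with both enzymes. Finished position 4 reverse units would typically be combined with units from other positions in higher-level multigene assemblies.
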