Addgene plasmid #245708: pICSL47831_RFP
Purpose: (Empty Backbone) Level 1 Position 4 REVERSE acceptor with Amil RFP negative selection cassette GGAG - GCTT
Depositing lab: Mark Youles. Depositing organization: Sainsbury Laboratory, Norwich.
Backbone
  Vector backbone: pICSL47831
  Backbone size (bp): 4372
  Vector type: Synthetic Biology
  Selectable markers: Amil RFP red chromoprotein for red/white negative selection
Growth in bacteria
  Bacterial resistance: Ampicillin, 100 μg/mL
  Growth temperature: 37°C
  Growth strain: DH5alpha
  Copy number: High Copy
Gene/Insert
  Gene/Insert name: None
  Mutation: BsaI/BpiI sites removed by point-mutation
Terms and licenses: Academic/Nonprofit Terms; Industry Terms: Not Available to Industry
Depositor comments: Level 1 Acceptor for making full transcriptional unit modules in Level 1 position 4 (REVERSE) used for GoldenGate assemblies using the MoClo overhang syntax. Plant Golden-gate Promoters, Terminators and Level0/Level1 cloning acceptors. Insert Size: 1092, Species: Synthetic. 5' Cloning Site: BsaI (Destroyed), 3' Cloning Site: BsaI (Destroyed).
How to cite: pICSL47831_RFP was a gift from Mark Youles (Addgene plasmid # 245708 ; http://n2t.net/addgene:245708 ; RRID:Addgene_245708)
